Addgene plasmid #33073: pCMV-Flag-YAP-S387D
Depositing lab: Kunliang Guan. Depositing organization: University of California, San Diego (UCSD). Publication: A coordinated phosphorylation by Lats and CK1 regulates YAP stability through SCF(beta-TRCP). Zhao B, Li L, Tumaneng K, Wang CY, Guan KL. Genes Dev. 2010 Jan 1. 24(1):72-85. 10.1101/gad.1843810 PubMed 20048001.
Backbone
  Vector backbone: pCMV
  Backbone size w/o insert (bp): 5000
  Vector type: Mammalian Expression
Growth in bacteria
  Bacterial resistance: Ampicillin, 100 μg/mL
  Growth temperature: 37°C
  Growth strain: DH5alpha
  Copy number: Unknown
Gene/Insert
  Gene/Insert name: YAP
  Species: H. sapiens (human)
  Mutation: S387D
  Entrez Gene: YAP1 (a.k.a. COB1, YAP, YAP-1, YAP2, YAP65, YKI)
  Promoter: CMV
  Tag / fusion protein: Flag (N terminal on insert)
  Cloning method: Restriction Enzyme; 5′ cloning site NA (unknown if destroyed); 3′ cloning site NA (unknown if destroyed)
  Sequencing primers: 5′ CMV-F; 3′ hGH-pA-R
Terms and licenses: Academic/Nonprofit Terms; Industry Terms: Not Available to Industry
How to cite: pCMV-Flag-YAP-S387D was a gift from Kunliang Guan (Addgene plasmid # 33073 ; http://n2t.net/addgene:33073 ; RRID:Addgene_33073)
