[The description below was written by a language model from this plasmid's Addgene catalogue record.]
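Description:
pCMV-Flag-YAP-S387D is a mammalian expression plasmid built on a pCMV backbone of about 5 kb (size without insert). It is propagated in E. coli under ampicillin selection. The record lists the copy number as unknown and names neither the bacterial origin of replication nor any mammalian selection marker. The cloning sites used to insert the gene are also not recorded. No feature table accompanies the entry, so the layout of elements beyond the catalogue fields cannot be described in detail.

The payload is human YAP (YAP1), the transcriptional co-activator that acts as the main downstream effector of the Hippo pathway. It is expressed from the strong constitutive CMV promoter and carries an N-terminal Flag epitope tag for detection or immunoprecipitation with anti-Flag antibodies. The listed 3′ sequencing primer anneals in a human growth hormone polyadenylation region, which suggests that an hGH polyA signal terminates the transcript, although the record does not state this explicitly.

The insert carries an S387D substitution, replacing a serine with aspartate. A change of this kind is commonly used to mimic constitutive phosphorylation at the site. The associated publication title concerns coordinated phosphorylation of YAP by Lats and CK1 kinases and control of YAP stability through the SCF(beta-TRCP) ubiquitin ligase. The construct is therefore most plausibly used in transfected mammalian cells to test how a negative charge at this residue affects YAP degradation, ubiquitination or activity, usually in comparison with wild-type or non-phosphorylatable versions.
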