>Addgene plasmid #33073 | pCMV-Flag-YAP-S387D | addgene partial sequence | sequence record 41598 | CMV-F 5'-CGCAAATGGGCGGTAGGCGTG-3'
GAGCTCGTTTAGTGAACCGTCAGAATTGATCTACCATGGACTACAAAGACGATGACGACAAGCTTGCGGC
CGCGAATTCAAGCTTAGCCACCATGGACTACAAAGACGATGACGATAAAGCAAGGCTCGAATCGGTACCT
AAGGATCCCGGGCAGCAGCCGCCGCCTCAACCGGCCCCCCAGGGCCAAGGGCAGCCGCCTTCGCAGCCCC
CGCAGGGGCAGGGCCCGCCGTCCGGACCCGGGCAACCGGCACCCGCGGCGACCCAGGCGGCGCCGCAGGC
ACCCCCCGCCGGGCATCAGATCGTGCACGTCCGCGGGGACTCGGAGACCGACCTGGAGGCGCTCTTCAAC
GCCGTCATGAACCCCAAGACGGCCAACGTGCCCCAGACCGTGCCCATGAGGCTCCGGAAGCTGCCCGACT
CCTTCTTCAAGCCGCCGGAGCCCAAATCCCACTCCCGACAGGCCAGTACTGATGCAGGCACTGCAGGAGC
CCTGACTCCACAGCATGTTCGAGCTCATTCCTCTCCAGCTTCTCTGCAGTTGGGAGCTGTTTCTCCTGGG
ACACTGACCCCCACTGGAGTAGTCTCTGGCCCAGCAGCTACACCCACAGCTCAGCATCTTCGACAGTCTT
CTTTTGAGATACCTGATGATGTACCTCTGCCAGCAGGTTGGGAGATGGCAAAGACATCTTCTGGTCAGAG
ATACTTCTTAAATCACATCGATCA
