>Addgene plasmid #33073 | pCMV-Flag-YAP-S387D | addgene partial sequence | sequence record 43103 | hGH-pA-R 5'-CCAGCTTGGTTCCCAATAGA-3'
TTCCACTTGCCCCTTGCTCCATACCACCCCCCTCCACCCCATAATATTATAGAAGGACACCTAGTTCAGA
CAAAATGATGCAACTTAATTTTATTAGGACAAGGCTGGTGGGCACTGGAGTGGCAACTTCCAGGGCCAGG
AGAGGCACTGGGGAGGGGTCACAGGGATGCCACCCGGGATCCTCTAGACTCGAGCGGCCGCCACTGTGCT
GGATATCTGCAGAATTCAGTCTGCCTGAGGGCTCTATAACCATGTAAGAAAGCTTTCTTTATCTAGCTTG
GTGGCAGCCAAAACAGACTCCATGTCATTAAGGATGTCAGAACTCAAAGCTTCCTGCAGACTTGGCATCA
GCTCCTCTCCTTCTATGTTCATTCCATCTCCTTCCAGTGTTCCAAGGTCCACATTTGTCCCAGGAATGGC
TTCAAGGTAGTCTGGGAAACGGTTCTGCTGTGAGGGCAGGGTGCTTTGGTTGATAGTATCACCTGTATCC
ATCTCATCCACACTGTTCAGGAAGTCATCTGGGGTTCGAGGGACACTGTAGCTGCTCATGTCTAGTCCAC
TGTCTGTACTCTCATCTCGAGAGTGATAGGTGCCACTGTTAAGGAAAGGATCTGAGCTATTGGTCGTCAT
TGTTCTCAATTCCTGAGACATCCCGGGAGAAGACACTGGATTTTGAGTCCCACCATCCTGCTCCAGTGTT
GGTAACTGGCTACGCAGGGCTAACTCCTGCCGAAGCAGTTCTTGCTGTTTCAGCCGCAGCCTCTCCTTCT
CCATCTGCAGTTGCTGCAGTCGCATCTGTTGCTGCTGGTTGGAGTTGCTGCCACCCATGACGCCTCCCTG
TGGGCTCTGGGGAGCCAGGGGTGGTG
